Addgene plasmid #57854: mKO2-Actin-7
Purpose: Localization: Actin, Excitation: 551, Emission: 565
Depositing lab: Michael Davidson. Depositing organization: Florida State University, Tallahassee.
Backbone
  Vector backbone: mKO2
  Backbone size w/o insert (bp): 4750
  Vector type: Mammalian Expression
  Selectable markers: Neomycin (select with G418)
Growth in bacteria
  Bacterial resistance: Kanamycin, 50 μg/mL
  Growth temperature: 37°C
  Growth strain: DH5alpha
  Copy number: High Copy
Gene/Insert
  Gene/Insert name: Actin (alt name: NM_001101.3)
  Species: H. sapiens (human)
  Entrez Gene: ACTB (a.k.a. BKRNS, BNS, BRWS1, CSMH, DDS1, PS1TP5BP1, THC8)
  Promoter: CMV
  Tag / fusion protein: mKO2
  Cloning method: Unknown
  Sequencing primers: 5′ CMV-F; 3′ SV40pA-R
Terms and licenses: Academic/Nonprofit Terms; Industry Terms: Not Available to Industry
Depositor comments: . Excitation = 551; Emission = 565
How to cite: mKO2-Actin-7 was a gift from Michael Davidson (Addgene plasmid # 57854 ; http://n2t.net/addgene:57854 ; RRID:Addgene_57854)
