[The description below was written by a language model from this plasmid's Addgene catalogue record.]
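Description:
mKO2-Actin-7 is a mammalian expression plasmid that produces human beta-actin (ACTB) fused to the orange fluorescent protein mKO2, a monomeric Kusabira Orange variant. The backbone is an mKO2 fluorescent-protein vector of about 4.75 kb before insertion of the actin coding sequence. It is maintained as a high-copy plasmid in E. coli under kanamycin selection. The same backbone carries a neomycin resistance marker, so transfected mammalian cells can be selected with G418 to derive stable lines. The record does not name the origin of replication or provide a feature table, so the exact layout of the backbone elements cannot be confirmed here.

Expression of the fusion is driven by the CMV promoter, a strong constitutive promoter in most mammalian cell types. The listed 3′ sequencing primer indicates that an SV40 polyadenylation signal lies downstream of the cassette. The record lists mKO2 as the tag but does not state whether it sits at the N- or C-terminus of actin. It also gives no linker details, although the "7" in the name may refer to linker length. The cloning method is recorded as unknown.

The stated purpose is actin localization. When expressed, the tagged actin incorporates into the cell's filament network and labels structures such as stress fibres and lamellipodia for fluorescence microscopy in live or fixed cells. The reported excitation and emission maxima are 551 nm and 565 nm. This orange signal can generally be combined with green or far-red markers in multicolour imaging.
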