>Addgene plasmid #57854 | mKO2-Actin-7 | depositor partial sequence | sequence record 89006 | insert sequence
ACGTCAGATCCGCTAGCGCTACCGGTCGCCACCATGGTGAGTGTGATTAAACCAGAGATGAAGATGAGGT
ACTACATGGACGGCTCCGTCAATGGGCATGAGTTCACAATTGAAGGTGAAGGCACAGGCAGACCTTACGA
GGGACATCAAGAGATGACACTACGCGTCACAATGGCCGAGGGCGGGCCAATGCCTTTCGCGTTTGACTTA
GTGTCACACGTGTTCTGTTACGGCCACAGAGTATTTACTAAATATCCAGAAGAGATACCAGACTATTTCA
AACAAGCATTTCCTGAAGGCCTGTCATGGGAAAGGTCGTTGGAGTTCGAAGATGGTGGGTCCGCTTCAGT
CAGTGCGCATATAAGCCTTAGAGGAAACACCTTCTACCACAAATCCAAATTTACTGGGGTTAACTTTCCT
GCCGATGGTCCTATCATGCAAAACCAAAGTGTTGATTGGGAGCCATCAACCGAGAAAATTACTGCCAGCG
ACGGAGTTCTGAAGGGTGATGTTACGATGTACCTAAAACTTGAAGGAGGCGGCAATCACAAATGCCAAAT
GAAGACTACTTACAAGGCGGCAAAAGAGATTCTTGAAATGCCAGGAGACCATTACATCGGCCATCGCCTC
GTCAGGAAAACCGAAGGCAACATTACTGAGCAGGTAGAAGATGCAGTAGCTCATAGCTCCGGACTCAGAT
CTCGAGCTATGGATGATGATATCGCCGCGCTCGTCGTCGACAACGGCTCCGGCATGTGCAAGGCCGGCTT
CGCGGGCGACGATGCCCCCCGGGCCGTCTTCCCCTCCATCGTGGGGCGCCCCAGGCACCAGGGCGTGATG
GTGGGCATGGGTCAGAAGGATTCCTATGTGGGCGACGAGGCCCAGAGCAAGAGAGGCATCCTCACCCTGA
AGTACCCCATCGAGCACGGCATCGTCACCAACTGGGACGACATGGAGAAAATCTGGCACCACACCTTCTA
CAATGAGCTGCGTGTGGCTCCCGAGGAGCACCCCGTGCTGCTGACCGAGGCCCCCCTGAACCCCAAGGCC
AACCGCGAGAAGATGACCCAGATCATGTTTGAGACCTTCAACACCCCAGCCATGTACGTTGCTATCCAGG
CTGTGCTATCCCTGTACGCCTCTGGCCGTACCACTGGCATCGTGATGGACTCCGGTGACGGGGTCACCCA
CACTGTGCCCATCTACGAGGGGTATGCCCTCCCCCATGCCATCCTGCGTCTGGACCTGGCTGGCCGGGAC
CTGACTGACTACCTCATGAAGATCCTCACCGAGCGCGGCTACAGCTTCACCACCACGGCCGAGCGGGAAA
TCGTGCGTGACATTAAGGAGAAGCTGTGCTACGTCGCCCTGGACTTCGAGCAAGAGATGGCCACGGCTGC
TTCCAGCTCCTCCCTGGAGAAGAGCTACGAGCTGCCTGACGGCCAGGTCATCACCATTGGCAATGAGCGG
TTCCGCTGCCCTGAGGCACTCTTCCAGCCTTCCTTCCTGGGCATGGAGTCCTGTGGCATCCACGAAACTA
CCTTCAACTCCATCATGAAGTGTGACGTGGACATCCGCAAAGACCTGTACGCCAACACAGTGCTGTCTGG
CGGCACCACCATGTACCCTGGCATTGCCGACAGGATGCAGAAGGAGATCACTGCCCTGGCACCCAGCACA
ATGAAGATCAAGATCATTGCTCCTCCTGAGCGCAAGTACTCCGTGTGGATCGGCGGCTCCATCCTGGCCT
CGCTGTCCACCTTCCAGCAGATGTGGATCAGCAAGCAGGAGTATGACGAGTCCGGCCCCTCCATCGTCCA
CCGCAAATGCTTCTAGGGATCCACCGGATCTAGATAACTGATCATAATCAGCCATACCACAT
